Addgene plasmid #48550: pFUSB4_GTCG
Depositing lab: Stephen Ekker. Depositing organization: Mayo Foundation for Medical Education and Research. Publication: High Efficiency In Vivo Genome Engineering with a Simplified 15-RVD GoldyTALEN Design. Ma AC, Lee HB, Clark KJ, Ekker SC. PLoS One. 2013 May 29;8(5):e65259. doi: 10.1371/journal.pone.0065259. Print 2013. PubMed 23734242.
Backbone
  Vector backbone: pFUS_B4
  Vector type: Mammalian Expression, TALEN
Growth in bacteria
  Bacterial resistance: Spectinomycin, 50 μg/mL
  Growth temperature: 37°C
  Growth strain: Top10
  Copy number: Unknown
Gene/Insert
  Gene/Insert name: RVD sequence: NN NG HD NN
  Species: Synthetic
  Cloning method: Unknown
  Sequencing primers: 5′ ttgatgcctggcagttccct; 3′ cgaaccgaacaggcttatgt
Terms and licenses: Academic/Nonprofit Terms; Industry Terms: Not Available to Industry
Depositor comments: Plasmid was created using Golden Gate cloning.
How to cite: pFUSB4_GTCG was a gift from Stephen Ekker (Addgene plasmid # 48550 ; http://n2t.net/addgene:48550 ; RRID:Addgene_48550)
