[The description below was written by a language model from this plasmid's Addgene catalogue record and pLannotate feature annotations shown in this document.]
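Description:
pFUSB4_GTCG is a small (about 2.9 kb) bacterial intermediate plasmid for TALEN assembly, built on the pFUS_B4 array vector of the Golden Gate TALE cloning system. It carries a preassembled synthetic block of four TALE repeats with the repeat-variable diresidues NN, NG, HD and NN. By the usual RVD code these specify the bases G, T, C and G, which gives the plasmid its name. The depositor notes that it was made by Golden Gate cloning. Although the catalogue lists the vector type as mammalian expression/TALEN, the annotated features include no eukaryotic promoter, polyadenylation signal or nuclease domain. The plasmid is therefore best understood as a module donor rather than an expression construct in its own right.

Propagation in E. coli relies on a high-copy ColE1/pUC-type origin. Selection uses the aadA aminoglycoside adenylyltransferase gene, which confers spectinomycin and streptomycin resistance. This gene sits downstream of a class 1 integron Pc promoter fragment and a short remnant of a gentamicin acetyltransferase gene. Residual lacZα and lacI fragments probably reflect the blue/white screening cassette of the parental vector, which the repeat array would have displaced. The rrnB T1 and T2 terminators are also present and likely insulate the cloning region. The automated annotation does not label the TALE repeats themselves, so the position of the insert within the sequence is not shown in the feature table.

The associated publication describes a simplified 15-RVD GoldyTALEN design. Consistent with that work, a ready-made four-repeat module such as this one would be combined with other repeat arrays in a later Golden Gate step, in a TALEN destination backbone, to build complete DNA-binding domains for in vivo genome engineering.
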