Features (pLannotate 1.2.2; 8 found; start..end, strand, type, name):
      3..39      -  CDS            lacZα (fragment): LacZα fragment of β-galactosidase; lacZ fragment
    596..619     +  promoter       Pc promoter (fragment): intI1 (promoter lies within the coding sequence); class 1 integron promoter
    795..851     +  CDS            GmR (fragment): gentamycin acetyltransferase; aacC1; confers resistance to gentamycin
    858..1649    +  CDS            SmR: aminoglycoside adenylyltransferase (Murphy, 1985); aadA; confers resistance to spectinomycin and streptomycin
   1742..2330    +  rep_origin     ori: high-copy-number ColE1/pMB1/pBR322/pUC origin of replication
   2513..2605    +  CDS            lacI (fragment): lac repressor; lacI; The lac repressor binds to the lac operator to inhibit transcription in E. coli. This inhibition can be relieved by adding lactose or isopropyl-β-D-thiogalactopyranoside (IPTG).
   2660..2687    -  terminator     rrnB T2 terminator: transcription terminator T2 from the E. coli rrnB gene
   2819..2862    +  terminator     rrnB T1 terminator: Escherichia coli rrnB; transcription terminator T1 from the E. coli rrnB gene
>Addgene plasmid #48550 | pFUSB4_GTCG | depositor full sequence | sequence record 70250 | Full Sequence
ATGTTTTCCCAGTCACGACGTTGTAAAACGACGGCCAGTCTTAAGCGTCTCATGGCCTGACCCCGGACCA
AGTGGTGGCCTATCGCCAGCAACAATGGCGGCAAGCAAGCGCTCGAAACGGTGCAGCGGCTGTTGCCGGT
GCTGTGCCAGGACCATGGCCTGACCCCGGACCAAGTGGTGGCTATCGCCAGCAACGGTGGCGGCAAGCAA
GCGCTCGAAACGGTGCAGCGGCTGTTGCCGGTGCTGTGCCAGGACCATGGCCTGACTCCGGACCAAGTGG
TGGCTATCGCCAGCCACGATGGCGGCAAGCAAGCGCTCGAAACGGTGCAGCGGCTGTTGCCGGTGCTGTG
CCAGGACCATGGCCTGACCCCGGACCAAGTGGTGGCTATCGCCAGCAACAATGGCGGCAAGCAAGCGCTC
GAAACGGTGCAGCGGCTGTTGCCGGTGCTGTGCCAGGACCATGGCCTGACCCCGGACCAAGTGGTGGCTA
TCGAGACGTCTAGACCAGCCAGGACAGAAATGCCTCGACTTCGCTGCTACCCAAGGTTGCCGGGTGACGC
ACACCGTGGAAACGGATGAAGGCACGAACCCAGTGGACATAAGCCTGTTCGGTTCGTAAGCTGTAATGCA
AGTAGCGTATGCGCTCACGCAACTGGTCCAGAACCTTGACCGAACGCAGCGGTGGTAACGGCGCAGTGGC
GGTTTTCATGGCTTGTTATGACTGTTTTTTTGGGGTACAGTCTATGCCTCGGGCATCCAAGCAGCAAGCG
CGTTACGCCGTGGGTCGATGTTTGATGTTATGGAGCAGCAACGATGTTACGCAGCAGGGCAGTCGCCCTA
AAACAAAGTTAAACATTATGAGGGAAGCGGTGATCGCCGAAGTATCGACTCAACTATCAGAGGTAGTTGG
CGTCATCGAGCGCCATCTCGAACCGACGTTGCTGGCCGTACATTTGTACGGCTCCGCAGTGGATGGCGGC
CTGAAGCCACACAGTGATATTGATTTGCTGGTTACGGTGACCGTAAGGCTTGATGAAACAACGCGGCGAG
CTTTGATCAACGACCTTTTGGAAACTTCGGCTTCCCCTGGAGAGAGCGAGATTCTCCGCGCTGTAGAAGT
CACCATTGTTGTGCACGACGACATCATTCCGTGGCGTTATCCAGCTAAGCGCGAACTGCAATTTGGAGAA
TGGCAGCGCAATGACATTCTTGCAGGTATCTTCGAGCCAGCCACGATCGACATTGATCTGGCTATCTTGC
TGACAAAAGCAAGAGAACATAGCGTTGCCTTGGTAGGTCCAGCGGCGGAGGAACTCTTTGATCCGGTTCC
TGAACAGGATCTATTTGAGGCGCTAAATGAAACCTTAACGCTATGGAACTCGCCGCCCGACTGGGCTGGC
GATGAGCGAAATGTAGTGCTTACGTTGTCCCGCATTTGGTACAGCGCAGTAACCGGCAAAATCGCGCCGA
AGGATGTCGCTGCCGACTGGGCAATGGAGCGCCTGCCGGCCCAGTATCAGCCCGTCATACTTGAAGCTAG
ACAGGCTTATCTTGGACAAGAAGAAGATCGCTTGGCCTCGCGCGCAGATCAGTTGGAAGAATTTGTCCAC
TACGTGAAAGGCGAGATCACCAAGGTAGTCGGCAAATAACCCTCGAGCCACCCATGACCAAAATCCCTTA
ACGTGAGTTACGCGTCGTTCCACTGAGCGTCAGACCCCGTAGAAAAGATCAAAGGATCTTCTTGAGATCC
TTTTTTTCTGCGCGTAATCTGCTGCTTGCAAACAAAAAAACCACCGCTACCAGCGGTGGTTTGTTTGCCG
GATCAAGAGCTACCAACTCTTTTTCCGAAGGTAACTGGCTTCAGCAGAGCGCAGATACCAAATACTGTCC
TTCTAGTGTAGCCGTAGTTAGGCCACCACTTCAAGAACTCTGTAGCACCGCCTACATACCTCGCTCTGCT
AATCCTGTTACCAGTGGCTGCTGCCAGTGGCGATAAGTCGTGTCTTACCGGGTTGGACTCAAGACGATAG
TTACCGGATAAGGCGCAGCGGTCGGGCTGAACGGGGGGTTCGTGCACACAGCCCAGCTTGGAGCGAACGA
CCTACACCGAACTGAGATACCTACAGCGTGAGCATTGAGAAAGCGCCACGCTTCCCGAAGGGAGAAAGGC
GGACAGGTATCCGGTAAGCGGCAGGGTCGGAACAGGAGAGCGCACGAGGGAGCTTCCAGGGGGAAACGCC
TGGTATCTTTATAGTCCTGTCGGGTTTCGCCACCTCTGACTTGAGCGTCGATTTTTGTGATGCTCGTCAG
GGGGGCGGAGCCTATGGAAAAACGCCAGCAACGCGGCCTTTTTACGGTTCCTGGCCTTTTGCTGGCCTTT
TGCTCACATGTTCTTTCCTGCGTTATCCCCTGATTCTGTGGATAACCGTATTACCGCCTTTGAGTGAGCT
GATACCGCTCGCCGCAGCCGAACGACCGAGCGCAGCGAGTCAGTGAGCGAGGAAGCGGAAGAGCGCCCAA
TACGCAAACCGCCTCTCCCCGCGCGTTGGCCGATTCATTAATGCAGCTGGCACGACAGGTTTCCCGACTG
GAAAGCGGGCAGTGAGCGCAACGCAATTAATACGCGTACCGCTAGCCAGGAAGAGTTTGTAGAAACGCAA
AAAGGCCATCCGTCAGGATGGCCTTCTGCTTAGTTTGATGCCTGGCAGTTTATGGCGGGCGTCCTGCCCG
CCACCCTCCGGGCCGTTGCTTCACAACGTTCAAATCCGCTCCCGGCGGATTTGTCCTACTCAGGAGAGCG
TTCACCGACAAACAACAGATAAAACGAAAGGCCCAGTCTTCCGACTGAGCCTTTCGTTTTATTTGATGCC
TGGCAGTTCCCTACTCTCGCGTTAACGCTAGCATGG
