>Addgene plasmid #48550 | pFUSB4_GTCG | addgene partial sequence | sequence record 70961 | pCR8_F1 5'-ttgatgcctggcagttccct-3'
GTCACGACGTTGTAAAACGACGGCCAGTCTTAAGCGTCTCATGGCCTGACCCCGGACCAAGTGGTGGCTA
TCGCCAGCAACAATGGCGGCAAGCAAGCGCTCGAAACGGTGCAGCGGCTGTTGCCGGTGCTGTGCCAGGA
CCATGGCCTGACCCCGGACCAAGTGGTGGCTATCGCCAGCAACGGTGGCGGCAAGCAAGCGCTCGAAACG
GTGCAGCGGCTGTTGCCGGTGCTGTGCCAGGACCATGGCCTGACTCCGGACCAAGTGGTGGCTATCGCCA
GCCACGATGGCGGCAAGCAAGCGCTCGAAACGGTGCAGCGGCTGTTGCCGGTGCTGTGCCAGGACCATGG
CCTGACCCCGGACCAAGTGGTGGCTATCGCCAGCAACAATGGCGGCAAGCAAGCGCTCGAAACGGTGCAG
CGGCTGTTGCCGGTGCTGTGCCAGGACCATGGCCTGACCCCGGACCAAGTGGTGGCTATCGAGACGTCTA
GACCAGCCAGGACAGAAATGCCTCGACTTCGCTGCTACCCAAGGTTGCCGGGTGACGCACACCGTGGAAA
CGGATGAAGGCACGAACCCAGTGGACATAAGCCTGTTCGGTTCGTAAGCTGTAATGCAAGTAGCGTATGC
GCTCACGCAACTGGTCCAGAACCTTGACCGAACGCAGCGGTGGTAACGGCGCAGTGGCGGTTTTCATGGC
TTGTTATGACTGTTTTTTTGGGGTACAGTCTATGCCTCGGGCATCCAAGCAGCAAGCGCGTTACGCCGTG
GGTCGATGTTTGATGTTATGGAGCAGCAACGATGTTACGCAGCAGGGCAGTCGCCCTAAAACAAAGTTAA
ACATTATGAGGGAAGCGGTGATCGCCGAAGTATCGACTCAACTATCAGAGGTAGTTGGCGTCATCGAGCG
CCATCTCGAACCGACGTTGCTGGCCGTACATTTGTA
